Addgene plasmid #242708: pLenti-shDLST #1
Purpose: shRNA knockdown human DLST gene
Depositing lab: Xingguo Zhu. Depositing organization: Augusta University.
Backbone
  Vector backbone: pLKO.1
  Vector type: Lentiviral
  Selectable markers: Puromycin
Growth in bacteria
  Bacterial resistance: Ampicillin, 100 μg/mL
  Growth temperature: 37°C
  Growth strain: NEB Stable
  Copy number: High Copy
Gene/Insert
  Gene/Insert name: DLST
  gRNA/shRNA sequence: CGCTCTTTGGAACACCCATTA
  Species: H. sapiens (human)
  Insert size (bp): 58
  Entrez Gene: DLST (a.k.a. DLTS, KGD2, PGL7, PPGL7)
  Cloning method: Restriction Enzyme; 5′ cloning site AgeI (destroyed during cloning); 3′ cloning site EcoRI (not destroyed)
  Sequencing primers: 5′ common; 3′ common
Terms and licenses: Academic/Nonprofit Terms; Industry Terms: Not Available to Industry
How to cite: pLenti-shDLST #1 was a gift from Xingguo Zhu (Addgene plasmid # 242708 ; http://n2t.net/addgene:242708 ; RRID:Addgene_242708)
