[The description below was written by a language model from this plasmid's Addgene catalogue record and pLannotate feature annotations shown in this document.]
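Description:
pLenti-shDLST #1 is a lentiviral shRNA vector built on the pLKO.1 backbone for knocking down the human DLST gene (also listed as DLTS, KGD2, PGL7 and PPGL7). A 58 bp hairpin-encoding insert was cloned between the AgeI and EcoRI sites, with the AgeI site destroyed in the process. The hairpin itself is not annotated in the feature table, but it would lie in the gap between the human U6 promoter and the cPPT/CTS element. U6 is an RNA polymerase III promoter suited to producing short, defined transcripts that the cell processes into siRNA. A separate cassette, in which the human PGK promoter drives puromycin N-acetyltransferase, allows puromycin selection of transduced mammalian cells.

The viral architecture is that of a third-generation, self-inactivating transfer vector. An RSV enhancer/promoter replaces the U3 region of a truncated HIV-1 5' LTR, so genomic RNA can be transcribed in packaging cells without Tat. This is followed by the Ψ packaging signal with an adjoining gag fragment, the Rev response element for Rev-dependent nuclear export, and the cPPT/CTS, which aids nuclear import of the reverse-transcribed genome. The ΔU3 3' LTR inactivates LTR promoter activity after integration. An SV40 poly(A) signal and SV40 origin sit downstream of it. Short gag, rev and nef fragments are remnants of the HIV-1 sequences rather than expressed genes, so packaging functions must be supplied in trans.

In bacteria the 7,084 nt plasmid is maintained through a high-copy ColE1/pUC-type origin and ampicillin resistance (bla). It also carries an f1 origin and residual lac, T7 and T3 elements from the cloning backbone. The "#1" in the name suggests it may be one of several hairpins against DLST, though the record does not state this.
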