Features (pLannotate 1.2.2; 25 found; start..end, strand, type, name):
    529..1128    +  CDS            PuroR: puromycin N-acetyltransferase; pac from Streptomyces alboniger; confers resistance to puromycin
   1171..1254    +  CDS            nef (fragment): NEF_HV1Z2 - Experimental evidence at protein level: Swiss-Prot protein existence level 1. Extracellular Nef protein targets CD4(+) T-lymphocytes for apoptosis by interacting with CXCR4 surface receptors. From Human immunodeficiency virus type 1 group M subtype D (isolate Z2/CDC-Z34) (HIV-1).
   1256..1489    +  LTR            3' LTR (ΔU3): self-inactivating 3' long terminal repeat (LTR) from HIV-1
   1561..1682    +  polyA_signal   SV40 poly(A) signal: SV40 polyadenylation signal
   1722..1857    +  rep_origin     SV40 ori: SV40 origin of replication
   1878..1896    -  promoter       T7 promoter: promoter for bacteriophage T7 RNA polymerase
   1904..2059    +  CDS            lacZα (fragment): LacZα fragment of β-galactosidase; lacZ fragment
   2064..2492    +  rep_origin     f1 ori (sequence partly withheld): f1 bacteriophage origin of replication; arrow indicates direction of (+) strand synthesis
   2545..2649    +  promoter       AmpR promoter: bla
   2650..3510    +  CDS            AmpR: β-lactamase; bla; confers resistance to ampicillin, carbenicillin, and related antibiotics
   3681..4269    +  rep_origin     ori: high-copy-number ColE1/pMB1/pBR322/pUC origin of replication
   4452..4544    +  CDS            lacI (fragment): lac repressor; lacI; The lac repressor binds to the lac operator to inhibit transcription in E. coli. This inhibition can be relieved by adding lactose or isopropyl-β-D-thiogalactopyranoside (IPTG).
   4557..4578    +  protein_bind   CAP binding site: CAP binding activates transcription in the presence of cAMP. E. coli catabolite activator protein
   4593..4623    +  promoter       lac promoter: promoter for the E. coli lac operon
   4631..4647    +  protein_bind   lac operator: The lac repressor binds to the lac operator to inhibit transcription in E. coli. This inhibition can be relieved by adding lactose or isopropyl-β-D-thiogalactopyranoside (IPTG). lac repressor encoded by lacI
   4692..4710    +  promoter       T3 promoter: promoter for bacteriophage T3 RNA polymerase
   4738..4964    +  promoter       RSV promoter: Rous sarcoma virus enhancer/promoter
   4965..5145    +  LTR            5' LTR (truncated): truncated 5' long terminal repeat (LTR) from HIV-1
   5192..5317    +  misc_feature   HIV-1 Ψ: packaging signal of human immunodeficiency virus type 1
   5301..5664    +  CDS            HIV-1 gag (fragment): gag protein from human immunodeficiency virus 1; gag
   5810..6043    +  misc_feature   RRE: The Rev response element (RRE) of HIV-1 allows for Rev-dependent mRNA export from the nucleus to the cytoplasm.
   6420..6520    +  CDS            Rev (fragment): human immunodeficiency virus 1 (HIV-1) Rev protein; rev; enhances nuclear export of unspliced and incompletely spliced viral mRNAs
   6570..6810    +  promoter       U6 promoter: RNA polymerase III promoter for human U6 snRNA
   6915..7032    +  misc_feature   cPPT/CTS: central polypurine tract and central termination sequence of HIV-1
   7081..507     +  promoter       hPGK promoter (across the origin): human phosphoglycerate kinase 1 promoter
>Addgene plasmid #242708 | pLenti-shDLST #1 | addgene full sequence | sequence record 487620 | Addgene NGS Result
TTGGGGTTGCGCCTTTTCCAAGGCAGCCCTGGGTTTGCGCAGGGACGCGGCTGCTCTGGGCGTGGTTCCG
GGAAACGCAGCGGCGCCGACCCTGGGTCTCGCACATTCTTCACGTCCGTTCGCAGCGTCACCCGGATCTT
CGCCGCTACCCTTGTGGGCCCCCCGGCGACGCTTCCTGCTCCGCCCCTAAGTCGGGAAGGTTCCTTGCGG
TTCGCGGCGTGCCGGACGTGACAAACGGAAGCCGCACGTCTCACTAGTACCCTCGCAGACGGACAGCGCC
AGGGAGCAATGGCAGCGCGCCGACCGCGATGGGCTGTGGCCAATAGCGGCTGCTCAGCAGGGCGCGCCGA
GAGCAGCGGCCGGGAAGGGGCGGTGCGGGAGGCGGGGTGTGGGGCGGTAGTGTGGGCCCTGTTCCTGCCC
GCGCGGTGTTCCGCATTCTGCAAGCCTCCGGAGCGCACGTCGGCAGTCGGCTCCCTCGTTGACCGAATCA
CCGACCTCTCTCCCCAGGGGGATCCACCGGAGCTTACCATGACCGAGTACAAGCCCACGGTGCGCCTCGC
CACCCGCGACGACGTCCCCAGGGCCGTACGCACCCTCGCCGCCGCGTTCGCCGACTACCCCGCCACGCGC
CACACCGTCGATCCGGACCGCCACATCGAGCGGGTCACCGAGCTGCAAGAACTCTTCCTCACGCGCGTCG
GGCTCGACATCGGCAAGGTGTGGGTCGCGGACGACGGCGCCGCGGTGGCGGTCTGGACCACGCCGGAGAG
CGTCGAAGCGGGGGCGGTGTTCGCCGAGATCGGCCCGCGCATGGCCGAGTTGAGCGGTTCCCGGCTGGCC
GCGCAGCAACAGATGGAAGGCCTCCTGGCGCCGCACCGGCCCAAGGAGCCCGCGTGGTTCCTGGCCACCG
TCGGCGTCTCGCCCGACCACCAGGGCAAGGGTCTGGGCAGCGCCGTCGTGCTCCCCGGAGTGGAGGCGGC
CGAGCGCGCCGGGGTGCCCGCCTTCCTGGAGACCTCCGCGCCCCGCAACCTCCCCTTCTACGAGCGGCTC
GGCTTCACCGTCACCGCCGACGTCGAGGTGCCCGAAGGACCGCGCACCTGGTGCATGACCCGCAAGCCCG
GTGCCTGACGCCCGCCCCACGACCCGCAGCGCCCGACCGAAAGGAGCGCACGACCCCATGCATCGGTACC
TTTAAGACCAATGACTTACAAGGCAGCTGTAGATCTTAGCCACTTTTTAAAAGAAAAGGGGGGACTGGAA
GGGCTAATTCACTCCCAACGAAGACAAGATCTGCTTTTTGCTTGTACTGGGTCTCTCTGGTTAGACCAGA
TCTGAGCCTGGGAGCTCTCTGGCTAACTAGGGAACCCACTGCTTAAGCCTCAATAAAGCTTGCCTTGAGT
GCTTCAAGTAGTGTGTGCCCGTCTGTTGTGTGACTCTGGTAACTAGAGATCCCTCAGACCCTTTTAGTCA
GTGTGGAAAATCTCTAGCAGTAGTAGTTCATGTCATCTTATTATTCAGTATTTATAACTTGCAAAGAAAT
GAATATCAGAGAGTGAGAGGAACTTGTTTATTGCAGCTTATAATGGTTACAAATAAAGCAATAGCATCAC
AAATTTCACAAATAAAGCATTTTTTTCACTGCATTCTAGTTGTGGTTTGTCCAAACTCATCAATGTATCT
TATCATGTCTGGCTCTAGCTATCCCGCCCCTAACTCCGCCCATCCCGCCCCTAACTCCGCCCAGTTCCGC
CCATTCTCCGCCCCATGGCTGACTAATTTTTTTTATTTATGCAGAGGCCGAGGCCGCCTCGGCCTCTGAG
CTATTCCAGAAGTAGTGAGGAGGCTTTTTTGGAGGCCTAGGGACGTACCCAATTCGCCCTATAGTGAGTC
GTATTACGCGCGCTCACTGGCCGTCGTTTTACAACGTCGTGACTGGGAAAACCCTGGCGTTACCCAACTT
AATCGCCTTGCAGCACATCCCCCTTTCGCCAGCTGGCGTAATAGCGAAGAGGCCCGCACCGATCGCCCTT
CCCAACAGTTGCGCAGCCTGAATGGCGAATGGG
[124 nt withheld, positions 2064-2187]
C
[91 nt withheld, positions 2189-2279]
A
[49 nt withheld, positions 2281-2329]
CCTTTGACGTTGGAGTCCACGTTCTTT
[37 nt withheld, positions 2357-2393]
ACCCTATCTCGGTCTATTCTTTTGATTTATAAGGGATTTTGCCGATTTCGGCCTATTGGTTAAAAAATGA
GCTGATTTAACAAAAATTTAACGCGAATTTTAACAAAATATTAACGCTTACAATTTAGGTGGCACTTTTC
GGGGAAATGTGCGCGGAACCCCTATTTGTTTATTTTTCTAAATACATTCAAATATGTATCCGCTCATGAG
ACAATAACCCTGATAAATGCTTCAATAATATTGAAAAAGGAAGAGTATGAGTATTCAACATTTCCGTGTC
GCCCTTATTCCCTTTTTTGCGGCATTTTGCCTTCCTGTTTTTGCTCACCCAGAAACGCTGGTGAAAGTAA
AAGATGCTGAAGATCAGTTGGGTGCACGAGTGGGTTACATCGAACTGGATCTCAACAGCGGTAAGATCCT
TGAGAGTTTTCGCCCCGAAGAACGTTTTCCAATGATGAGCACTTTTAAAGTTCTGCTATGTGGCGCGGTA
TTATCCCGTATTGACGCCGGGCAAGAGCAACTCGGTCGCCGCATACACTATTCTCAGAATGACTTGGTTG
AGTACTCACCAGTCACAGAAAAGCATCTTACGGATGGCATGACAGTAAGAGAATTATGCAGTGCTGCCAT
AACCATGAGTGATAACACTGCGGCCAACTTACTTCTGACAACGATCGGAGGACCGAAGGAGCTAACCGCT
TTTTTGCACAACATGGGGGATCATGTAACTCGCCTTGATCGTTGGGAACCGGAGCTGAATGAAGCCATAC
CAAACGACGAGCGTGACACCACGATGCCTGTAGCAATGGCAACAACGTTGCGCAAACTATTAACTGGCGA
ACTACTTACTCTAGCTTCCCGGCAACAATTAATAGACTGGATGGAGGCGGATAAAGTTGCAGGACCACTT
CTGCGCTCGGCCCTTCCGGCTGGCTGGTTTATTGCTGATAAATCTGGAGCCGGTGAGCGTGGGTCTCGCG
GTATCATTGCAGCACTGGGGCCAGATGGTAAGCCCTCCCGTATCGTAGTTATCTACACGACGGGGAGTCA
GGCAACTATGGATGAACGAAATAGACAGATCGCTGAGATAGGTGCCTCACTGATTAAGCATTGGTAACTG
TCAGACCAAGTTTACTCATATATACTTTAGATTGATTTAAAACTTCATTTTTAATTTAAAAGGATCTAGG
TGAAGATCCTTTTTGATAATCTCATGACCAAAATCCCTTAACGTGAGTTTTCGTTCCACTGAGCGTCAGA
CCCCGTAGAAAAGATCAAAGGATCTTCTTGAGATCCTTTTTTTCTGCGCGTAATCTGCTGCTTGCAAACA
AAAAAACCACCGCTACCAGCGGTGGTTTGTTTGCCGGATCAAGAGCTACCAACTCTTTTTCCGAAGGTAA
CTGGCTTCAGCAGAGCGCAGATACCAAATACTGTTCTTCTAGTGTAGCCGTAGTTAGGCCACCACTTCAA
GAACTCTGTAGCACCGCCTACATACCTCGCTCTGCTAATCCTGTTACCAGTGGCTGCTGCCAGTGGCGAT
AAGTCGTGTCTTACCGGGTTGGACTCAAGACGATAGTTACCGGATAAGGCGCAGCGGTCGGGCTGAACGG
GGGGTTCGTGCACACAGCCCAGCTTGGAGCGAACGACCTACACCGAACTGAGATACCTACAGCGTGAGCT
ATGAGAAAGCGCCACGCTTCCCGAAGGGAGAAAGGCGGACAGGTATCCGGTAAGCGGCAGGGTCGGAACA
GGAGAGCGCACGAGGGAGCTTCCAGGGGGAAACGCCTGGTATCTTTATAGTCCTGTCGGGTTTCGCCACC
TCTGACTTGAGCGTCGATTTTTGTGATGCTCGTCAGGGGGGCGGAGCCTATGGAAAAACGCCAGCAACGC
GGCCTTTTTACGGTTCCTGGCCTTTTGCTGGCCTTTTGCTCACATGTTCTTTCCTGCGTTATCCCCTGAT
TCTGTGGATAACCGTATTACCGCCTTTGAGTGAGCTGATACCGCTCGCCGCAGCCGAACGACCGAGCGCA
GCGAGTCAGTGAGCGAGGAAGCGGAAGAGCGCCCAATACGCAAACCGCCTCTCCCCGCGCGTTGGCCGAT
TCATTAATGCAGCTGGCACGACAGGTTTCCCGACTGGAAAGCGGGCAGTGAGCGCAACGCAATTAATGTG
AGTTAGCTTACTCATTAGGCACCCCAGGCTTTACACTTTATGCTTCCGGCTCGTATGTTGTGTGGAATTG
TGAGCGGATAACAATTTCACACAGGAAACAGCTATGACCATGATTACGCCAAGCGCGCAATTAACCCTCA
CTAAAGGGAACAAAAGCTGGAGCTGCAAGCTTAATGTAGTCTTATGCAATACTCTTGTAGTCTTGCAACA
TGGTAACGATGAGTTAGCAACATGCCTTACAAGGAGAGAAAAAGCACCGTGCATGCCGATTGGTGGAAGT
AAGGTGGTACGATCGTGCCTTATTAGGAAGGCAACAGACGGGTCTGACATGGATTGGACGAACCACTGAA
TTGCCGCATTGCAGAGATATTGTATTTAAGTGCCTAGCTCGATACATAAACGGGTCTCTCTGGTTAGACC
AGATCTGAGCCTGGGAGCTCTCTGGCTAACTAGGGAACCCACTGCTTAAGCCTCAATAAAGCTTGCCTTG
AGTGCTTCAAGTAGTGTGTGCCCGTCTGTTGTGTGACTCTGGTAACTAGAGATCCCTCAGACCCTTTTAG
TCAGTGTGGAAAATCTCTAGCAGTGGCGCCCGAACAGGGACTTGAAAGCGAAAGGGAAACCAGAGGAGCT
CTCTCGACGCAGGACTCGGCTTGCTGAAGCGCGCACGGCAAGAGGCGAGGGGCGGCGACTGGTGAGTACG
CCAAAAATTTTGACTAGCGGAGGCTAGAAGGAGAGAGATGGGTGCGAGAGCGTCAGTATTAAGCGGGGGA
GAATTAGATCGCGATGGGAAAAAATTCGGTTAAGGCCAGGGGGAAAGAAAAAATATAAATTAAAACATAT
AGTATGGGCAAGCAGGGAGCTAGAACGATTCGCAGTTAATCCTGGCCTGTTAGAAACATCAGAAGGCTGT
AGACAAATACTGGGACAGCTACAACCATCCCTTCAGACAGGATCAGAAGAACTTAGATCATTATATAATA
CAGTAGCAACCCTCTATTGTGTGCATCAAAGGATAGAGATAAAAGACACCAAGGAAGCTTTAGACAAGAT
AGAGGAAGAGCAAAACAAAAGTAAGACCACCGCACAGCAAGCGGCCGCTGATCTTCAGACCTGGAGGAGG
AGATATGAGGGACAATTGGAGAAGTGAATTATATAAATATAAAGTAGTAAAAATTGAACCATTAGGAGTA
GCACCCACCAAGGCAAAGAGAAGAGTGGTGCAGAGAGAAAAAAGAGCAGTGGGAATAGGAGCTTTGTTCC
TTGGGTTCTTGGGAGCAGCAGGAAGCACTATGGGCGCAGCGTCAATGACGCTGACGGTACAGGCCAGACA
ATTATTGTCTGGTATAGTGCAGCAGCAGAACAATTTGCTGAGGGCTATTGAGGCGCAACAGCATCTGTTG
CAACTCACAGTCTGGGGCATCAAGCAGCTCCAGGCAAGAATCCTGGCTGTGGAAAGATACCTAAAGGATC
AACAGCTCCTGGGGATTTGGGGTTGCTCTGGAAAACTCATTTGCACCACTGCTGTGCCTTGGAATGCTAG
TTGGAGTAATAAATCTCTGGAACAGATTTGGAATCACACGACCTGGATGGAGTGGGACAGAGAAATTAAC
AATTACACAAGCTTAATACACTCCTTAATTGAAGAATCGCAAAACCAGCAAGAAAAGAATGAACAAGAAT
TATTGGAATTAGATAAATGGGCAAGTTTGTGGAATTGGTTTAACATAACAAATTGGCTGTGGTATATAAA
ATTATTCATAATGATAGTAGGAGGCTTGGTAGGTTTAAGAATAGTTTTTGCTGTACTTTCTATAGTGAAT
AGAGTTAGGCAGGGATATTCACCATTATCGTTTCAGACCCACCTCCCAACCCCGAGGGGACCCGACAGGC
CCGAAGGAATAGAAGAAGAAGGTGGAGAGAGAGACAGAGACAGATCCATTCGATTAGTGAACGGATCTCG
ACGGTATCGATCACGAGACTAGCCTCGAGCGGCCGCCCCCTTCACCGAGGGCCTATTTCCCATGATTCCT
TCATATTTGCATATACGATACAAGGCTGTTAGAGAGATAATTGGAATTAATTTGACTGTAAACACAAAGA
TATTAGTACAAAATACGTGACGTAGAAAGTAATAATTTCTTGGGTAGTTTGCAGTTTTAAAATTATGTTT
TAAAATGGACTATCATATGCTTACCGTAACTTGAAAGTATTTCGATTTCTTGGCTTTATATATCTTGTGG
AAAGGACGAAACACCGGCGCTCTTTGGAACACCCATTACTCGAGTAATGGGTGTTCCAAAGAGCGTTTTT
GAATTCTCGACCTCGAGACAAATGGCAGTATTCATCCACAATTTTAAAAGAAAAGGGGGGATTGGGGGGT
ACAGTGCAGGGGAAAGAATAGTAGACATAATAGCAACAGACATACAAACTAAAGAATTACAAAAACAAAT
TACAAAAATTCAAAATTTTCGGGTTTATTACAGGGACAGCAGAGATCCACTTTGGCCGCGGCTCGAGGGG
G
